Addgene plasmid #41859: pCXLE-mp53DD
Purpose: Non-integrating (episomal) expression of mouse p53DD - p53 carboxy-terminal dominant-negative fragment
Depositing lab: Shinya Yamanaka. Depositing organization: Kyoto University, Center for iPS Cell Research and Application. Publication: An Efficient Non-viral Method to Generate Integration-Free Human iPS Cells from Cord Blood and Peripheral Blood Cells. Okita K, Yamakawa T, Matsumura Y, Sato Y, Amano N, Watanabe A, Goshima N, Yamanaka S. Stem Cells. 2012 Nov 29. doi: 10.1002/stem.1293. PubMed 23193063.
Backbone
  Vector backbone: pCXLE
  Backbone size w/o insert (bp): 10180
  Vector type: Mammalian Expression
Growth in bacteria
  Bacterial resistance: Ampicillin, 100 μg/mL
  Growth temperature: 37°C
  Growth strain: DH5alpha
  Copy number: High Copy
Gene/Insert
  Gene/Insert name: Trp 53 (alt names: p53; Tp53)
  Species: M. musculus (mouse)
  Insert size (bp): 334
  Mutation: Δ40-903
  GenBank ID: NM_011640
  Entrez Gene: Trp53 (a.k.a. Tp53, bbl, bfy, bhy, p44, p53)
  Promoter: CAG
  Cloning method: Restriction Enzyme; 5′ cloning site EcoRI (not destroyed); 3′ cloning site EcoRI (not destroyed)
  Sequencing primers: 5′ pCAG-F; 3′ WPRE-R
Resource information
  A portion of this plasmid was derived from a plasmid made by: pCEP4 is from Invitrogen. CAG Promoter was from Dr. Jun-ichi Miyazaki of Osaka University Graduate School of Medicine. In publication using this plasmid, please cite: Efficient selection for high-expression transfectants with a novel eukaryotic vector. Gene 108:193-200, 1991. Niwa, H., Yamamura, K. & Miyazaki, J.
Terms and licenses: Academic/Nonprofit Terms; Industry Terms: Not Available to Industry
How to cite: pCXLE-mp53DD was a gift from Shinya Yamanaka (Addgene plasmid # 41859 ; http://n2t.net/addgene:41859 ; RRID:Addgene_41859)
