[The description below was written by a language model from this plasmid's Addgene catalogue record and pLannotate feature annotations shown in this document.]
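Description:
pCXLE-mp53DD is a non-integrating, episomal mammalian expression plasmid of about 10.5 kb built on the pCXLE backbone, which takes its Epstein-Barr virus elements from pCEP4. It is propagated in E. coli through a high-copy ColE1/pUC-type origin and selected with ampicillin via the AmpR (β-lactamase) gene and its native promoter. In mammalian cells it persists through the EBV oriP origin together with an EBNA1 coding sequence. EBNA1 binds oriP to drive replication and tether the plasmid to host chromosomes, so the plasmid is maintained extrachromosomally without genomic integration. Two loxP sites in the same orientation flank the EBNA1 region, so Cre recombinase could in principle excise it. No mammalian drug-selection marker is annotated. Short annotated fragments of EBV genes, lacI, the lac promoter/operator and β-globin coding sequence appear to be backbone remnants rather than functional parts.

The payload is a 334 bp fragment of mouse Trp53 inserted at EcoRI sites. It carries a Δ40-903 deletion that leaves the carboxy-terminal portion known as p53DD, which acts as a dominant-negative inhibitor of p53. Expression is driven by the CAG promoter, made up of the CMV immediate-early enhancer, the chicken β-actin promoter and a chimeric β-actin/β-globin intron. Downstream, a WPRE boosts transcript stability and expression, and a rabbit β-globin polyadenylation signal terminates the transcript.

According to the record, the plasmid was developed for a non-viral method of generating integration-free human iPS cells from cord blood and peripheral blood. In that setting, transient suppression of p53 function by p53DD presumably serves to improve reprogramming efficiency, though the record does not state this explicitly.
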