Features (pLannotate 1.2.2; 24 found; start..end, strand, type, name):
      3..382     +  enhancer       CMV enhancer: human cytomegalovirus immediate early enhancer
    384..661     +  promoter       chicken β-actin promoter: No description available
    662..1678    +  intron         chimeric intron: chimera between introns from chicken β-actin and rabbit β-globin
   1779..2051    +  CDS            Tp53 (fragment): P53_MOUSE - Also known as P53, Trp53. Experimental evidence at protein level: Swiss-Prot protein existence level 1. Acts as a tumor suppressor in many tumor types; induces growth arrest or apoptosis depending on the physiological circumstances and cell type. Involved in cell cycle regulation as a trans-activator that acts to negatively regulate cell division by controlling a set of genes required for this process. One of the activated genes is an inhibitor of cyclin-dependent kinases. Apoptosis induction seems to be mediated either by stimulation of BAX and FAS antigen expression, or by repres
   2091..2679    +  misc_feature   WPRE: woodchuck hepatitis virus posttranscriptional regulatory element
   2687..2764    +  CDS            HBB (fragment): HBB_PONPY - Experimental evidence at transcript level: Swiss-Prot protein existence level 2. Involved in oxygen transport from the lung to the various peripheral tissues. From Pongo pygmaeus (Bornean orangutan).
   2835..2890    +  polyA_signal   β-globin poly(A) signal: rabbit β-globin polyadenylation signal (Gil and Proudfoot, 1987)
   3275..3291    -  protein_bind   lac operator: The lac repressor binds to the lac operator to inhibit transcription in E. coli. This inhibition can be relieved by adding lactose or isopropyl-β-D-thiogalactopyranoside (IPTG). lac repressor encoded by lacI
   3299..3329    -  promoter       lac promoter: promoter for the E. coli lac operon
   3344..3365    -  protein_bind   CAP binding site: CAP binding activates transcription in the presence of cAMP. E. coli catabolite activator protein
   3378..3417    -  CDS            lacI (fragment): lac repressor; lacI; The lac repressor binds to the lac operator to inhibit transcription in E. coli. This inhibition can be relieved by adding lactose or isopropyl-β-D-thiogalactopyranoside (IPTG).
   3454..3487    -  protein_bind   loxP: Cre-mediated recombination occurs in the 8-bp core sequence (GCATACAT). Cre recombinase
   3540..3563    +  promoter       tet promoter (fragment): E. coli promoter for tetracycline efflux protein gene
   3566..3910    +  CDS            BRRF2_EBVB9 (fragment): Protein inferred from homology: Swiss-Prot protein existence level 3. From Epstein-Barr virus (strain B95-8) (HHV-4) (Human herpesvirus 4).
   3948..5873    +  CDS            EBNA1: Epstein-Barr nuclear antigen 1, also known as EBNA-1 crucial for latent viral infection, and for episomal amplification of vectors containing the oriP origin (Okita et al., 2013)
   5956..6024    +  CDS            gL (fragment): GL_EBVB9 - Experimental evidence at protein level: Swiss-Prot protein existence level 1. The heterodimer glycoprotein H-glycoprotein L is required for the fusion of viral and plasma membranes leading to virus entry into the host cell. Acts as a functional inhibitor of gH and maintains gH in an inhibited form. Upon binding to host integrins, gL dissociates from gH leading to activation of the viral fusion glycoproteins gB and gH. Fusion of EBV with B-lymphocytes requires the additional receptor- binding protein gp42, which forms a complex with gH/gL. The heterodimer gH/gL targets also host EPHA
   6041..6074    -  protein_bind   loxP: Cre-mediated recombination occurs in the 8-bp core sequence (GCATACAT). Cre recombinase
   6108..6260    +  CDS            gL (fragment): GL_EBVA8 - Experimental evidence at protein level: Swiss-Prot protein existence level 1. The heterodimer glycoprotein H-glycoprotein L is required for the fusion of viral and plasma membranes leading to virus entry into the host cell. Acts as a functional inhibitor of gH and maintains gH in an inhibited form. Upon binding to host integrins, gL dissociates from gH leading to activation of the viral fusion glycoproteins gB and gH. The heterodimer gH/gL targets also host EPHA2 to promote viral entry. From Epstein-Barr virus (strain AG876) (HHV-4) (Human herpesvirus 4).
   6261..8050    +  rep_origin     oriP: Epstein-Barr virus oriP replication origin (Yates et al., 2000)
   8496..8512    +  misc_feature   MCS (fragment): pUC18/19 multiple cloning site
   8525..8579    -  CDS            lacI (fragment): lac repressor; lacI; The lac repressor binds to the lac operator to inhibit transcription in E. coli. This inhibition can be relieved by adding lactose or isopropyl-β-D-thiogalactopyranoside (IPTG).
   8762..9350    -  rep_origin     ori: high-copy-number ColE1/pMB1/pBR322/pUC origin of replication
   9521..10381   -  CDS            AmpR: β-lactamase; bla; confers resistance to ampicillin, carbenicillin, and related antibiotics
  10382..10486   -  promoter       AmpR promoter: bla
>Addgene plasmid #41859 | pCXLE-mp53DD | depositor full sequence | sequence record 56653 | pCXLE-mp53DD sequence 10514 bps
TCGACATTGATTATTGACTAGTTATTAATAGTAATCAATTACGGGGTCATTAGTTCATAGCCCATATATG
GAGTTCCGCGTTACATAACTTACGGTAAATGGCCCGCCTGGCTGACCGCCCAACGACCCCCGCCCATTGA
CGTCAATAATGACGTATGTTCCCATAGTAACGCCAATAGGGACTTTCCATTGACGTCAATGGGTGGAGTA
TTTACGGTAAACTGCCCACTTGGCAGTACATCAAGTGTATCATATGCCAAGTACGCCCCCTATTGACGTC
AATGACGGTAAATGGCCCGCCTGGCATTATGCCCAGTACATGACCTTATGGGACTTTCCTACTTGGCAGT
ACATCTACGTATTAGTCATCGCTATTACCATGGTCGAGGTGAGCCCCACGTTCTGCTTCACTCTCCCCAT
CTCCCCCCCCTCCCCACCCCCAATTTTGTATTTATTTATTTTTTAATTATTTTGTGCAGCGATGGGGGCG
GGGGGGGGGGGGGGGCGCGCGCCAGGCGGGGCGGGGCGGGGCGAGGGGCGGGGCGGGGCGAGGCGGAGAG
GTGCGGCGGCAGCCAATCAGAGCGGCGCGCTCCGAAAGTTTCCTTTTATGGCGAGGCGGCGGCGGCGGCG
GCCCTATAAAAAGCGAAGCGCGCGGCGGGCGGGAGTCGCTGCGCGCTGCCTTCGCCCCGTGCCCCGCTCC
GCCGCCGCCTCGCGCCGCCCGCCCCGGCTCTGACTGACCGCGTTACTCCCACAGGTGAGCGGGCGGGACG
GCCCTTCTCCTCCGGGCTGTAATTAGCGCTTGGTTTAATGACGGCTTGTTTCTTTTCTGTGGCTGCGTGA
AAGCCTTGAGGGGCTCCGGGAGGGCCCTTTGTGCGGGGGGAGCGGCTCGGGGGGTGCGTGCGTGTGTGTG
TGCGTGGGGAGCGCCGCGTGCGGCTCCGCGCTGCCCGGCGGCTGTGAGCGCTGCGGGCGCGGCGCGGGGC
TTTGTGCGCTCCGCAGTGTGCGCGAGGGGAGCGCGGCCGGGGGCGGTGCCCCGCGGTGCGGGGGGGGCTG
CGAGGGGAACAAAGGCTGCGTGCGGGGTGTGTGCGTGGGGGGGTGAGCAGGGGGTGTGGGCGCGTCGGTC
GGGCTGCAACCCCCCCTGCACCCCCCTCCCCGAGTTGCTGAGCACGGCCCGGCTTCGGGTGCGGGGCTCC
GTACGGGGCGTGGCGCGGGGCTCGCCGTGCCGGGCGGGGGGTGGCGGCAGGTGGGGGTGCCGGGCGGGGC
GGGGCCGCCTCGGGCCGGGGAGGGCTCGGGGGAGGGGCGCGGCGGCCCCCGGAGCGCCGGCGGCTGTCGA
GGCGCGGCGAGCCGCAGCCATTGCCTTTTATGGTAATCGTGCGAGAGGGCGCAGGGACTTCCTTTGTCCC
AAATCTGTGCGGAGCCGAAATCTGGGAGGCGCCGCCGCACCCCCTCTAGCGGGCGCGGGGCGAAGCGGTG
CGGCGCCGGCAGGAAGGAAATGGGCGGGGAGGGCCTTCGTGCGTCGCCGCGCCGCCGTCCCCTTCTCCCT
CTCCAGCCTCGGGGCTGTCCGCGGGGGGACGGCTGCCTTCGGGGGGGACGGGGCAGGGCGGGGTTCGGCT
TCTGGCGTGTGACCGGCGGCTCTAGAGCCTCTGCTAACCATGTTCATGCCTTCTTCTTTTTCCTACAGCT
CCTGGGCAACGTGCTGGTTATTGTGCTGTCTCATCATTTTGGCAAAGAATTCGCCCTTCACCAGGATGAC
TGCCATGGAGGAGTCACAGTCGGATATCAGCCTCAAGAGAGCGCTGCCCACCTGCACAAGCGCCTCTCCC
CCGCAAAAGAAAAAACCACTTGATGGAGAGTATTTCACCCTCAAGATCCGCGGGCGTAAACGCTTCGAGA
TGTTCCGGGAGCTGAATGAGGCCTTAGAGTTAAAGGATGCCCATGCTACAGAGGAGTCTGGAGACAGCAG
GGCTCACTCCAGCTACCTGAAGACCAAGAAGGGCCAGTCTACTTCCCGCCATAAAAAAACAATGGTCAAG
AAAGTGGGGCCTGACTCAGACTGAAGGGCGAATTCAAGCTTCGGGGACTAGTCATATGATAATCAACCTC
TGGATTACAAAATTTGTGAAAGATTGACTGGTATTCTTAACTATGTTGCTCCTTTTACGCTATGTGGATA
CGCTGCTTTAATGCCTTTGTATCATGCTATTGCTTCCCGTATGGCTTTCATTTTCTCCTCCTTGTATAAA
TCCTGGTTGCTGTCTCTTTATGAGGAGTTGTGGCCCGTTGTCAGGCAACGTGGCGTGGTGTGCACTGTGT
TTGCTGACGCAACCCCCACTGGTTGGGGCATTGCCACCACCTGTCAGCTCCTTTCCGGGACTTTCGCTTT
CCCCCTCCCTATTGCCACGGCGGAACTCATCGCCGCCTGCCTTGCCCGCTGCTGGACAGGGGCTCGGCTG
TTGGGCACTGACAATTCCGTGGTGTTGTCGGGGAAGCTGACGTCCTTTCCATGGCTGCTCGCCTGTGTTG
CCACCTGGATTCTGCGCGGGACGTCCTTCTGCTACGTCCCTTCGGCCCTCAATCCAGCGGACCTTCCTTC
CCGCGGCCTGCTGCCGGCTCTGCGGCCTCTTCCGCGTCTTCGCCTTCGCCCTCAGACGAGTCGGATCTCC
CTTTGGGCCGCCTCCCCGCATCGGTACAATTCACTCCTCAGGTGCAGGCTGCCTATCAGAAGGTGGTGGC
TGGTGTGGCCAATGCCCTGGCTCACAAATACCACTGAGATCTTTTTCCCTCTGCCAAAAATTATGGGGAC
ATCATGAAGCCCCTTGAGCATCTGACTTCTGGCTAATAAAGGAAATTTATTTTCATTGCAATAGTGTGTT
GGAATTTTTTGTGTCTCTCACTCGGAAGGACATATGGGAGGGCAAATCATTTAAAACATCAGAATGAGTA
TTTGGTTTAGAGTTTGGCAACATATGCCCATATGCTGGCTGCCATGAACAAAGGTTGGCTATAAAGAGGT
CATCAGTATATGAAACAGCCCCCTGCTGTCCATTCCTTATTCCATAGAAAAGCCTTGACTTGAGGTTAGA
TTTTTTTTATATTTTGTTTTGTGTTATTTTTTTCTTTAACATCCCTAAAATTTTCCTTACATGTTTTACT
AGCCAGATTTTTCCTCCTCTCCTGACTACTCCCAGTCATAGCTGTCCCTCTTCTCTTATGGAGATCCCTC
GACCTGCAGCCCAAGCTTGGCGTAATCATGGTCATAGCTGTTTCCTGTGTGAAATTGTTATCCGCTCACA
ATTCCACACAACATACGAGCCGGAAGCATAAAGTGTAAAGCCTGGGGTGCCTAATGAGTGAGCTAACTCA
CATTAATTGCGTTGCGCTCACTGCCCGCTTTCCAGTCGGGAAACCTGTCGTGCCAGCGGATCTCAATTCC
GATCATATTCAATAACCCTTAATATAACTTCGTATAATGTATGCTATACGAAGTTATTAGGTCTGAAGAG
GAGTTTACGTCCAGCCAAGCTTAGGATCAATTCTCATGTTTGACAGCTTATCATCGATAAGCTGATCCTC
ACAGGCCGCACCCAGCTTTTCTTCCGTTGCCCCAGTAGCATCTCTGTCTGGTGACCTTGAAGAGGAAGAG
GAGGGGTCCCGAGAATCCCCATCCCTACCGTCCAGCAAAAAGGGGGACGAGGAATTTGAGGCCTGGCTTG
AGGCTCAGGACGCAAATCTTGAGGATGTTCAGCGGGAGTTTTCCGGGCTGCGAGTAATTGGTGATGAGGA
CGAGGATGGTTCGGAGGATGGGGAATTTTCAGACCTGGATCTGTCTGACAGCGACCATGAAGGGGATGAG
GGTGGGGGGGCTGTTGGAGGGGGCAGGAGTCTGCACTCCCTGTATTCACTGAGCGTCGTCTAATAAAGAT
GTCTATTGATCTCTTTTAGTGTGAATCATGTCTGACGAGGGGCCAGGTACAGGACCTGGAAATGGCCTAG
GAGAGAAGGGAGACACATCTGGACCAGAAGGCTCCGGCGGCAGTGGACCTCAAAGAAGAGGGGGTGATAA
CCATGGACGAGGACGGGGAAGAGGACGAGGACGAGGAGGCGGAAGACCAGGAGCCCCGGGCGGCTCAGGA
TCAGGGCCAAGACATAGAGATGGTGTCCGGAGACCCCAAAAACGTCCAAGTTGCATTGGCTGCAAAGGGA
CCCACGGTGGAACAGGAGCAGGAGCAGGAGCGGGAGGGGCAGGAGCAGGAGGGGCAGGAGCAGGAGGAGG
GGCAGGAGCAGGAGGAGGGGCAGGAGGGGCAGGAGGGGCAGGAGGGGCAGGAGCAGGAGGAGGGGCAGGA
GCAGGAGGAGGGGCAGGAGGGGCAGGAGGGGCAGGAGCAGGAGGAGGGGCAGGAGCAGGAGGAGGGGCAG
GAGGGGCAGGAGCAGGAGGAGGGGCAGGAGGGGCAGGAGGGGCAGGAGCAGGAGGAGGGGCAGGAGCAGG
AGGAGGGGCAGGAGGGGCAGGAGCAGGAGGAGGGGCAGGAGGGGCAGGAGGGGCAGGAGCAGGAGGAGGG
GCAGGAGCAGGAGGGGCAGGAGGGGCAGGAGGGGCAGGAGCAGGAGGGGCAGGAGCAGGAGGAGGGGCAG
GAGGGGCAGGAGGGGCAGGAGCAGGAGGGGCAGGAGCAGGAGGGGCAGGAGCAGGAGGGGCAGGAGCAGG
AGGGGCAGGAGGGGCAGGAGCAGGAGGGGCAGGAGGGGCAGGAGCAGGAGGGGCAGGAGGGGCAGGAGCA
GGAGGAGGGGCAGGAGGGGCAGGAGCAGGAGGAGGGGCAGGAGGGGCAGGAGCAGGAGGGGCAGGAGGGG
CAGGAGCAGGAGGGGCAGGAGGGGCAGGAGCAGGAGGGGCAGGAGGGGCAGGAGCAGGAGGAGGGGCAGG
AGCAGGAGGGGCAGGAGCAGGAGGTGGAGGCCGGGGTCGAGGAGGCAGTGGAGGCCGGGGTCGAGGAGGT
AGTGGAGGCCGGGGTCGAGGAGGTAGTGGAGGCCGCCGGGGTAGAGGACGTGAAAGAGCCAGGGGGGGAA
GTCGTGAAAGAGCCAGGGGGAGAGGTCGTGGACGTGGAGAAAAGAGGCCCAGGAGTCCCAGTAGTCAGTC
ATCATCATCCGGGTCTCCACCGCGCAGGCCCCCTCCAGGTAGAAGGCCATTTTTCCACCCTGTAGGGGAA
GCCGATTATTTTGAATACCACCAAGAAGGTGGCCCAGATGGTGAGCCTGACGTGCCCCCGGGAGCGATAG
AGCAGGGCCCCGCAGATGACCCAGGAGAAGGCCCAAGCACTGGACCCCGGGGTCAGGGTGATGGAGGCAG
GCGCAAAAAAGGAGGGTGGTTTGGAAAGCATCGTGGTCAAGGAGGTTCCAACCCGAAATTTGAGAACATT
GCAGAAGGTTTAAGAGCTCTCCTGGCTAGGAGTCACGTAGAAAGGACTACCGACGAAGGAACTTGGGTCG
CCGGTGTGTTCGTATATGGAGGTAGTAAGACCTCCCTTTACAACCTAAGGCGAGGAACTGCCCTTGCTAT
TCCACAATGTCGTCTTACACCATTGAGTCGTCTCCCCTTTGGAATGGCCCCTGGACCCGGCCCACAACCT
GGCCCGCTAAGGGAGTCCATTGTCTGTTATTTCATGGTCTTTTTACAAACTCATATATTTGCTGAGGTTT
TGAAGGATGCGATTAAGGACCTTGTTATGACAAAGCCCGCTCCTACCTGCAATATCAGGGTGACTGTGTG
CAGCTTTGACGATGGAGTAGATTTGCCTCCCTGGTTTCCACCTATGGTGGAAGGGGCTGCCGCGGAGGGT
GATGACGGAGATGACGGAGATGAAGGAGGTGATGGAGATGAGGGTGAGGAAGGGCAGGAGTGATGTAACT
TGTTAGGAGACGCCCTCAATCGTATTAAAAGCCGTGTATTCCCCCGCACTAAAGAATAAATCCCCAGTAG
ACATCATGCGTGCTGTTGGTGTATTTCTGGCCATCTGTCTTGTCACCATTTTCGTCCTCCCAACATGGGG
CAATTGCCGGAACCCTTAATATAACTTCGTATAATGTATGCTATACGAAGTTATTAGGTCCCTCGAAGAG
GTTCACTAGCGGATCTCAATTGGGCATACCCATGTTGTCACGTCACTCAGCTCCGCGCTCAACACCTTCT
CGCGTTGGAAAACATTAGCGACATTTACCTGGTGAGCAATCAGACATGCGACGGCTTTAGCCTGGCCTCC
TTAAATTCACCTAAGAATGGGAGCAACCAGCAGGAAAAGGACAAGCAGCGAAAATTCACGCCCCCTTGGG
AGGTGGCGGCATATGCAAAGGATAGCACTCCCACTCTACTACTGGGTATCATATGCTGACTGTATATGCA
TGAGGATAGCATATGCTACCCGGATACAGATTAGGATAGCATATACTACCCAGATATAGATTAGGATAGC
ATATGCTACCCAGATATAGATTAGGATAGCCTATGCTACCCAGATATAAATTAGGATAGCATATACTACC
CAGATATAGATTAGGATAGCATATGCTACCCAGATATAGATTAGGATAGCCTATGCTACCCAGATATAGA
TTAGGATAGCATATGCTACCCAGATATAGATTAGGATAGCATATGCTATCCAGATATTTGGGTAGTATAT
GCTACCCAGATATAAATTAGGATAGCATATACTACCCTAATCTCTATTAGGATAGCATATGCTACCCGGA
TACAGATTAGGATAGCATATACTACCCAGATATAGATTAGGATAGCATATGCTACCCAGATATAGATTAG
GATAGCCTATGCTACCCAGATATAAATTAGGATAGCATATACTACCCAGATATAGATTAGGATAGCATAT
GCTACCCAGATATAGATTAGGATAGCCTATGCTACCCAGATATAGATTAGGATAGCATATGCTATCCAGA
TATTTGGGTAGTATATGCTACCCATGGCAACATTAGCCCACCGTGCTCTCAGCGACCTCGTGAATATGAG
GACCAACAACCCTGTGCTTGGCGCTCAGGCGCAAGTGTGTGTAATTTGTCCTCCAGATCGCAGCAATCGC
GCCCCTATCTTGGCCCGCCCACCTACTTATGCAGGTATTCCCCGGGGTGCCATTAGTGGTTTTGTGGGCA
AGTGGTTTGACCGCAGTGGTTAGCGGGGTTACAATCAGCCAAGTTATTACACCCTTATTTTACAGTCCAA
AACCGCAGGGCGGCGTGTGGGGGCTGACGCGTGCCCCCACTCCACAATTTCAAAAAAAAGAGTGGCCACT
TGTCTTTGTTTATGGGCCCCATTGGCGTGGAGCCCCGTTTAATTTTCGGGGGTGTTAGAGACAACCAGTG
GAGTCCGCTGCTGTCGGCGTCCACTCTCTTTCCCCTTGTTACAAATAGAGTGTAACAACATGGTTCACCT
GTCTTGGTCCCTGCCTGGGACACATCTTAATAACCCCAGTATCATATTGCACTAGGATTATGTGTTGCCC
ATAGCCATAAATTCGTGTGAGATGGACATCCAGTCTTTACGGCTTGTCCCCACCCCATGGATTTCTATTG
TTAAAGATATTCAGAATGTTTCATTCCTACACTAGTATTTATTGCCCAAGGGGTTTGTGAGGGTTATATT
GGTGTCATAGCACAATGCCACCACTGAACCCCCCGTCCAAATTTTATTCTGGGGGCGTCACCTGAAACCT
TGTTTTCGAGCACCTCACATACACCTTACTGTTCACAACTCAGCAGTTATTCTATTAGCTAAACGAAGGA
GAATGAAGAAGCAGGCGAAGATTCAGGAGAGTTCACTGCCCGCTCCTTGATCTTCAGCCACTGCCCTTGT
GACTAAAATGGTTCACTACCCTCGTGGAATCCTGACCCCATGTAAATAAAACCGTGACAGCTCATGGGGT
GGGAGATATCGCTGTTCCTTAGGACCCTTTTACTAACCCTAATTCGATAGCATATGCTTCCCGTTGGGTA
ACATATGCTATTGAATTAGGGTTAGTCTGGATAGTATATACTACTACCCGGGAAGCATATGCTACCCGTT
TAGGGTTAACAAGGGGGCCTTATAAACACTATTGCTAATGCCCTCTTGAGGGTCCGCTTATCGGTAGCTA
CACAGGCCCCTCTGATTGACGTTGGTGTAGCCTCCCGTAGTCTTCCTGGGCCCCTGGGAGGTACATGTCC
CCCAGCATTGGTGTAAGAGCTTCAGCCAAGAGTTACACATAAAGGCAATGTTGTGTTGCAGTCCACAGAC
TGCAAAGTCTGCTCCAGGATGAAAGCCACTCAGTGTTGGCAAATGTGCACATCCATTTATAAGGATGTCA
ACTACAGTCAGAGAACCCCTTTGTGTTTGGTCCCCCCCCGTGTCACATGTGGAACAGGGCCCAGTTGGCA
AGTTGTACCAACCAACTGAAGGGATTACATGCACTGCCCCGCGAAGAAGGGGCAGAGATGTCGTAGTCAG
GTTTAGTTCGTCCGGGGCGGGGATCGATCCTCTAGAGTCGACGCTAGCGGATCCGCTGCATTAATGAATC
GGCCAACGCGCGGGGAGAGGCGGTTTGCGTATTGGGCGCTCTTCCGCTTCCTCGCTCACTGACTCGCTGC
GCTCGGTCGTTCGGCTGCGGCGAGCGGTATCAGCTCACTCAAAGGCGGTAATACGGTTATCCACAGAATC
AGGGGATAACGCAGGAAAGAACATGTGAGCAAAAGGCCAGCAAAAGGCCAGGAACCGTAAAAAGGCCGCG
TTGCTGGCGTTTTTCCATAGGCTCCGCCCCCCTGACGAGCATCACAAAAATCGACGCTCAAGTCAGAGGT
GGCGAAACCCGACAGGACTATAAAGATACCAGGCGTTTCCCCCTGGAAGCTCCCTCGTGCGCTCTCCTGT
TCCGACCCTGCCGCTTACCGGATACCTGTCCGCCTTTCTCCCTTCGGGAAGCGTGGCGCTTTCTCATAGC
TCACGCTGTAGGTATCTCAGTTCGGTGTAGGTCGTTCGCTCCAAGCTGGGCTGTGTGCACGAACCCCCCG
TTCAGCCCGACCGCTGCGCCTTATCCGGTAACTATCGTCTTGAGTCCAACCCGGTAAGACACGACTTATC
GCCACTGGCAGCAGCCACTGGTAACAGGATTAGCAGAGCGAGGTATGTAGGCGGTGCTACAGAGTTCTTG
AAGTGGTGGCCTAACTACGGCTACACTAGAAGAACAGTATTTGGTATCTGCGCTCTGCTGAAGCCAGTTA
CCTTCGGAAAAAGAGTTGGTAGCTCTTGATCCGGCAAACAAACCACCGCTGGTAGCGGTGGTTTTTTTGT
TTGCAAGCAGCAGATTACGCGCAGAAAAAAAGGATCTCAAGAAGATCCTTTGATCTTTTCTACGGGGTCT
GACGCTCAGTGGAACGAAAACTCACGTTAAGGGATTTTGGTCATGAGATTATCAAAAAGGATCTTCACCT
AGATCCTTTTAAATTAAAAATGAAGTTTTAAATCAATCTAAAGTATATATGAGTAAACTTGGTCTGACAG
TTACCAATGCTTAATCAGTGAGGCACCTATCTCAGCGATCTGTCTATTTCGTTCATCCATAGTTGCCTGA
CTCCCCGTCGTGTAGATAACTACGATACGGGAGGGCTTACCATCTGGCCCCAGTGCTGCAATGATACCGC
GAGACCCACGCTCACCGGCTCCAGATTTATCAGCAATAAACCAGCCAGCCGGAAGGGCCGAGCGCAGAAG
TGGTCCTGCAACTTTATCCGCCTCCATCCAGTCTATTAATTGTTGCCGGGAAGCTAGAGTAAGTAGTTCG
CCAGTTAATAGTTTGCGCAACGTTGTTGCCATTGCTACAGGCATCGTGGTGTCACGCTCGTCGTTTGGTA
TGGCTTCATTCAGCTCCGGTTCCCAACGATCAAGGCGAGTTACATGATCCCCCATGTTGTGCAAAAAAGC
GGTTAGCTCCTTCGGTCCTCCGATCGTTGTCAGAAGTAAGTTGGCCGCAGTGTTATCACTCATGGTTATG
GCAGCACTGCATAATTCTCTTACTGTCATGCCATCCGTAAGATGCTTTTCTGTGACTGGTGAGTACTCAA
CCAAGTCATTCTGAGAATAGTGTATGCGGCGACCGAGTTGCTCTTGCCCGGCGTCAATACGGGATAATAC
CGCGCCACATAGCAGAACTTTAAAAGTGCTCATCATTGGAAAACGTTCTTCGGGGCGAAAACTCTCAAGG
ATCTTACCGCTGTTGAGATCCAGTTCGATGTAACCCACTCGTGCACCCAACTGATCTTCAGCATCTTTTA
CTTTCACCAGCGTTTCTGGGTGAGCAAAAACAGGAAGGCAAAATGCCGCAAAAAAGGGAATAAGGGCGAC
ACGGAAATGTTGAATACTCATACTCTTCCTTTTTCAATATTATTGAAGCATTTATCAGGGTTATTGTCTC
ATGAGCGGATACATATTTGAATGTATTTAGAAAAATAAACAAATAGGGGTTCCGCGCACATTTCCCCGAA
AAGTGCCACCTGGG
