>Addgene plasmid #41859 | pCXLE-mp53DD | addgene partial sequence | sequence record 60405 | pCAG-F 5'-GCAACGTGCTGGTTATTGTG-3'
GACTGCCATGGAGGAGTCACAGTCGGATATCAGCCTCAAGAGAGCGCTGCCCACCTGCACAAGCGCCTCT
CCCCCGCAAAAGAAAAAACCACTTGATGGAGAGTATTTCACCCTCAAGATCCGCGGGCGTAAACGCTTCG
AGATGTTCCGGGAGCTGAATGAGGCCTTAGAGTTAAAGGATGCCCATGCTACAGAGGAGTCTGGAGACAG
CAGGGCTCACTCCAGCTACCTGAAGACCAAGAAGGGCCAGTCTACTTCCCGCCATAAAAAAACAATGGTC
AAGAAAGTGGGGCCTGACTCAGACTGAAGGGCGAATTCAAGCTTCGGGGACTAGTCATATGATAATCAAC
CTCTGGATTACAAAATTTGTGAAAGATTGACTGGTATTCTTAACTATGTTGCTCCTTTTACGCTATGTGG
ATACGCTGCTTTAATGCCTTTGTATCATGCTATTGCTTCCCGTATGGCTTTCATTTTCTCCTCCTTGTAT
AAATCCTGGTTGCTGTCTCTTTATGAGGAGTTGTGGCCC
