>Addgene plasmid #41859 | pCXLE-mp53DD | addgene partial sequence | sequence record 62858 | WPRE-R 5'-CATAGCGTAAAAGGAGCAACA-3'
TTCTTGGTCTTCAGGTAGCTGGAGTGAGCCCTGCTGTCTCCAGACTCCTCTGTAGCATGGGCATCCTTTA
ACTCTAAGGCCTCATTCAGCTCCCGGAACATCTCGAAGCGTTTACGCCCGCGGATCTTGAGGGTGAAATA
CTCTCCATCAAGTGGTTTTTTCTTTTGCGGGGGAGAGGCGCTTGTGCAGGTGGGCAGCGCTCTCTTGAGG
CTGATATCCGACTGTGACTCCTCCATGGCAGTCATCCTGGTGAAGGGCGAATTCTTTGCCAAAATGATGA
GACAGCACAATAACCAGCACGTTGCCCAGGAGCTGTAGGAAAAAGAAGAAGGCATGAACATGGTTAGCAG
AGGCTCTAGAGCCGCCGGTCACACGCCAGAAGCCGAACCCCGCCCTGCCCCGTCCCCCCCGAAGGCAGCC
GTCCCCCCGCGGACAGCCCCGAGGCTGGAGAGGGAGAAGGGGACGGCGGCGCGGCGACGCACGAAGGCCC
TCCCCGCCCATTTCCTTCCTGCCGGCGCCGCACCGCTTCGCCCCGCGCCCGCTAGAGGGGGTGCGGCGGC
GCCTCCCAGATTTCGGCTCCGCACAGATTTGGGACAAAGGAAGTCCCTGCGCCCTCTCGCACGATTACCA
TAAAAGGCAATGGCTGC
